Addgene plasmid #220684: AiP1934 - pAAV-AiE2473m-SYFP2-WPRE-BGHpA
Purpose: AiE2473m is an enhancer sequence, designed to drive AAV-mediated transgene expression in specific populations of brain cells
Depositing lab: Allen Institute for Brain Science & Bosiljka Tasic. Depositing organization: Allen Institute. Publication: A suite of enhancer AAVs and transgenic mouse lines for genetic access to cortical cell types. Ben-Simon Y, Hooper M, Narayan S, Daigle TL, Dwivedi D, Way SW, Oster A, Stafford DA, Mich JK, Taormina MJ, Martinez RA, Opitz-Araya X, Roth JR, Alexander JR, Allen S, Amster A, Arbuckle J, Ayala A, Baker PM, Bakken TE, Barcelli T, Barta S, Bendrick J, Bertagnolli D, Bielstein C, Bishwakarma P, Bowlus J, Boyer G, Brouner K, Casian B, Casper T, Chakka AB, Chakrabarty R, Chance RK, Chavan S, Clark M, Colbert K, Collman F, Daniel S, Departee M, DiValentin P, Donadio N, Dotson N, Egdorf T, Fliss T, Gabitto M, Garcia J, Gary A, Gasperini M, Gloe J, Goldy J, Gore BB, Graybuck L, Greisman N, Haeseleer F, Halterman C, Haradon Z, Hastings SD, Helback O, Ho W, Hockemeyer D, Huang C, Huff S, Hunker A, Johansen N, Jones D, Juneau Z, Kalmbach B, Kannan M, Khem S, Kussick E, Kutsal R, Larsen R, Lee C, Lee AY, Leibly M, Lenz GH, Li S, Liang E, Lusk N, Madigan Z, Malloy J, Malone J, McCue R, Melchor J, Mollenkopf T, Moosman S, Morin E, Newman D, Ng L, Ngo K, Omstead V, Otto S, Oyama A, Pena N, Pham T, Phillips E, Pom CA, Potekhina L, Ransford S, Ray PL, Rette D, Reynoldson C, Rimorin C, Rocha D, Ruiz A, Sanchez REA, Sawyer L, Sedeno-Cortes A, Sevigny JP, Shapovalova N, Shepard N, Shulga L, Sigler AR, Siverts L, Soliman S, Somasundaram S, Staats B, Stewart K, Szelenyi E, Tieu M, Trader C, Tran A, van Velthoven CTJ, Walker M, Wang Y, Weed N, Wirthlin M, Wood T, Wynalda B, Yao Z, Zhou T, Ariza J, Dee N, Reding M, Ronellenfitch K, Mufti S, Sunkin SM, Smith KA, Esposito L, Waters J, Thyagarajan B, Yao S, Lein ES, Zeng H, Levi BP, Ngai J, Ting JT, Tasic B. Cell. 2025 May 16:S0092-8674(25)00513-6. doi: 10.1016/j.cell.2025.05.002. PubMed 40403729.
Backbone
  Vector backbone: pAAV2
  Vector type: AAV
Growth in bacteria
  Bacterial resistance: Ampicillin, 100 μg/mL
  Growth temperature: 37°C
  Growth strain: NEB Stable
  Copy number: High Copy
Gene/Insert
  Gene/Insert name: SYFP2
  Species: Synthetic
  Promoter: minBG
  Cloning method: Gibson Cloning
Terms and licenses: Academic/Nonprofit Terms; Industry Terms: Not Available to Industry
Depositor comments: 5' Cloning Site: MluI (not destroyed), 3' Cloning Site: SgrAI (not destroyed). Please visit https://doi.org/10.1101/2024.06.10.597244 for bioRxiv preprint.
How to cite: AiP1934 - pAAV-AiE2473m-SYFP2-WPRE-BGHpA was a gift from Allen Institute for Brain Science & Bosiljka Tasic (Addgene plasmid # 220684 ; http://n2t.net/addgene:220684 ; RRID:Addgene_220684)
