[The description below was written by a language model from this plasmid's Addgene catalogue record and pLannotate feature annotations shown in this document.]
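Description:
AiP1934 - pAAV-AiE2473m-SYFP2-WPRE-BGHpA is an adeno-associated virus transfer plasmid built on a pAAV2 backbone, intended for packaging an enhancer-driven fluorescent reporter into recombinant AAV for delivery to brain tissue. In bacteria it is maintained as a high-copy plasmid through a ColE1/pUC-type origin and selected with ampicillin via the β-lactamase gene and its native promoter. An f1 phage origin and short remnants of the pBR322 bom and rop regions are also present in the backbone. The sequenced record is about 4.5 kb.

The payload lies between AAV2 inverted terminal repeats, which supply the signals for replication and packaging of the vector genome. The right-hand ITR is annotated in full, whereas only short fragments of the left ITR were detected in the sequencing result. Between the left ITR and the reporter sits a stretch of a few hundred bases that the feature table leaves unannotated. According to the catalogue fields, this should hold the AiE2473m enhancer and the minBG minimal promoter, with the enhancer cloned by Gibson assembly between retained MluI and SgrAI sites. The enhancer is meant to confer cell-population-specific activity on the otherwise weak minimal promoter, driving SYFP2, a rapidly maturing monomeric yellow fluorescent protein derived from Aequorea victoria. Downstream, a WPRE annotated as two fragments, suggesting a shortened version, enhances transcript stability and expression, and a bovine growth hormone polyadenylation signal terminates the message.

The construct belongs to a collection of enhancer AAVs for genetic access to cortical cell types. It serves to label and evaluate the brain cell populations in which AiE2473m is active, although the record does not state which populations these are.
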