Features (pLannotate 1.2.2; 14 found; start..end, strand, type, name):
     12..39      +  repeat_region  AAV2 ITR (fragment): inverted terminal repeat of adeno-associated virus serotype 2 inverted
     68..95      +  repeat_region  AAV2 ITR (fragment): inverted terminal repeat of adeno-associated virus serotype 2 inverted
    477..1193    +  CDS            SYFP2: SYFP2 is a basic (constitutively fluorescent) yellow fluorescent protein published in 2006, derived from Aequorea victoria. It is reported to be a very rapidly-maturing monomer with moderate acid sensitivity.
   1233..1390    +  misc_feature   WPRE (fragment): woodchuck hepatitis virus posttranscriptional regulatory element
   1396..1476    +  misc_feature   WPRE (fragment): woodchuck hepatitis virus posttranscriptional regulatory element
   1493..1604    +  polyA_signal   bGH poly(A) signal: bovine growth hormone polyadenylation signal
   1722..1862    +  repeat_region  AAV2 ITR: inverted terminal repeat of adeno-associated virus serotype 2 inverted
   1867..1918    -  misc_feature   bom (fragment): basis of mobility region from pBR322
   1937..2392    +  rep_origin     f1 ori (sequence partly withheld): f1 bacteriophage origin of replication; arrow indicates direction of (+) strand synthesis
   2393..2442    -  misc_feature   bom (fragment): basis of mobility region from pBR322
   2544..2579    -  CDS            rop (fragment): Rop protein, which maintains plasmids at low copy number; rop
   2674..2778    +  promoter       AmpR promoter: bla
   2779..3639    +  CDS            AmpR: β-lactamase; bla; confers resistance to ampicillin, carbenicillin, and related antibiotics
   3810..4398    +  rep_origin     ori: high-copy-number ColE1/pMB1/pBR322/pUC origin of replication
>Addgene plasmid #220684 | AiP1934 - pAAV-AiE2473m-SYFP2-WPRE-BGHpA | addgene full sequence | sequence record 462013 | Addgene NGS Result
CCTGCAGGCAGCTGCGCGCTCGCTCGCTCACTGAGGCCGCCCGGGCGTCGGGCGACCTTTGGTCGCCCGG
CCTCAGTGAGCGAGCGAGCGCGCAGAGAGGGAGTGGCCAACTCCATCACTAGGGGTTCCTGCGGCCGCAC
GCGTTGTAAGAGTAATAATCGTGGTGCCATGGATGACCTCAGTTTCCCCGAGTCCCTATGGCTTATGAAT
CAAATTAATCACTTCCCCACCTACGCCACAGCTCAGGGTCCCCTGCCAGCAGATTCCAGACGCACTAGGA
TTCTGGTCCAAACAGGCCCTGAGCAGTGTAACCCTGAGCACTGATTGGCTCTTCTTCGCTCCTCGTGACT
CCTCCCCTCATCCCTGGTTTTGCCTAAGAGCCTGGTGCAGCCTCACCAGCTCTGGGTAGGTGCTCTGGTT
CTCACCAAGGAAGCTTCCTTGGGTGCACCAGGCTTAATGCGCTACCGGTCGCCACCATGGTGAGCAAGGG
CGAGGAGCTGTTCACCGGGGTGGTGCCCATCCTGGTCGAGCTGGACGGCGACGTAAACGGCCACAAGTTC
AGCGTGTCCGGCGAGGGCGAGGGCGATGCCACCTACGGCAAGCTGACCCTGAAGCTGATCTGCACCACCG
GCAAGCTGCCCGTGCCCTGGCCCACCCTCGTGACCACCCTGGGCTACGGCGTGCAGTGCTTCGCCCGCTA
CCCCGACCACATGAAGCAGCACGACTTCTTCAAGTCCGCCATGCCCGAAGGCTACGTCCAGGAGCGCACC
ATCTTCTTCAAGGACGACGGCAACTACAAGACCCGCGCCGAGGTGAAGTTCGAGGGCGACACCCTGGTGA
ACCGCATCGAGCTGAAGGGCATCGACTTCAAGGAGGACGGCAACATCCTGGGGCACAAGCTGGAGTACAA
CTACAACAGCCACAACGTCTATATCACCGCCGACAAGCAGAAGAACGGCATCAAGGCCAACTTCAAGATC
CGCCACAACATCGAGGACGGCGGCGTGCAGCTCGCCGACCACTACCAGCAGAACACCCCCATCGGCGACG
GCCCCGTGCTGCTGCCCGACAACCACTACCTGAGCTACCAGTCCAAGCTGAGCAAAGACCCCAACGAGAA
GCGCGATCACATGGTCCTGCTGGAGTTCGTGACCGCCGCCGGGATCACTCTCGGCATGGACGAGCTGTAC
AAGTAAGTCGACGGCGCGCCGCGGCCGCGAATTCGATATCATAATCAACCTCTGGATTACAAAATTTGTG
AAAGATTGACTGGTATTCTTAACTATGTTGCTCCTTTTACGCTATGTGGATACGCTGCTTTAATGCCTTT
GTATCATGCTATTGCTTCCCGTATGGCTTTCATTTTCTCCTCCTTGTATAAATCCTGGTTAGTTCTTGCC
ACGGCGGAACTCATCGCCGCCTGCCTTGCCCGCTGCTGGACAGGGGCTCGGCTGTTGGGCACTGACAATT
CCGTGGCTCGAGAGATCTTCGACTGTGCCTTCTAGTTGCCAGCCATCTGTTGTTTGCCCCTCCCCCGTGC
CTTCCTTGACCCTGGAAGGTGCCACTCCCACTGTCCTTTCCTAATAAAATGAGGAAATTGCATCGCATTG
TCTGAGTAGGTGTCATTCTATTCTGGGGGGTGGGGTGGGGCAGGACAGCAAGGGGGAGGATTGGGAAGAC
AATAGCAGGCATGAGATCTCACGTGCGGACCGAGCGGCCGCAGGAACCCCTAGTGATGGAGTTGGCCACT
CCCTCTCTGCGCGCTCGCTCGCTCACTGAGGCCGGGCGACCAAAGGTCGCCCGACGCCCGGGCTTTGCCC
GGGCGGCCTCAGTGAGCGAGCGAGCGCGCAGCTGCCTGCAGGGGCGCCTGATGCGGTATTTTCTCCTTAC
GCATCTGTGCGGTATTTCACACCGCATA
[95 nt withheld, positions 1919-2013]
T
[46 nt withheld, positions 2015-2060]
C
[141 nt withheld, positions 2062-2202]
CCTTTGACGTTGGAGTCCACGTTCTTT
[37 nt withheld, positions 2230-2266]
ACTCTATCTCGGGCTATTCTTTTGATTTATAAGGGATTTTGCCGATTTCGGTCTATTGGTTAAAAAATGA
GCTGATTTAACAAAAATTTAACGCGAATTTTAACAAAATATTAACGTTTACAATTTTATGGTGCACTCTC
AGTACAATCTGCTCTGATGCCGCATAGTTAAGCCAGCCCCGACACCCGCCAACACCCGCTGACGCGCCCT
GACGGGCTTGTCTGCTCCCGGCATCCGCTTACAGACAAGCTGTGACCGTCTCCGGGAGCTGCATGTGTCA
GAGGTTTTCACCGTCATCACCGAAACGCGCGAGACGAAAGGGCCTCGTGATACGCCTATTTTTATAGGTT
AATGTCATGATAATAATGGTTTCTTAGACGTCAGGTGGCACTTTTCGGGGAAATGTGCGCGGAACCCCTA
TTTGTTTATTTTTCTAAATACATTCAAATATGTATCCGCTCATGAGACAATAACCCTGATAAATGCTTCA
ATAATATTGAAAAAGGAAGAGTATGAGTATTCAACATTTCCGTGTCGCCCTTATTCCCTTTTTTGCGGCA
TTTTGCCTTCCTGTTTTTGCTCACCCAGAAACGCTGGTGAAAGTAAAAGATGCTGAAGATCAGTTGGGTG
CACGAGTGGGTTACATCGAACTGGATCTCAACAGCGGTAAGATCCTTGAGAGTTTTCGCCCCGAAGAACG
TTTTCCAATGATGAGCACTTTTAAAGTTCTGCTATGTGGCGCGGTATTATCCCGTATTGACGCCGGGCAA
GAGCAACTCGGTCGCCGCATACACTATTCTCAGAATGACTTGGTTGAGTACTCACCAGTCACAGAAAAGC
ATCTTACGGATGGCATGACAGTAAGAGAATTATGCAGTGCTGCCATAACCATGAGTGATAACACTGCGGC
CAACTTACTTCTGACAACGATCGGAGGACCGAAGGAGCTAACCGCTTTTTTGCACAACATGGGGGATCAT
GTAACTCGCCTTGATCGTTGGGAACCGGAGCTGAATGAAGCCATACCAAACGACGAGCGTGACACCACGA
TGCCTGTAGCAATGGCAACAACGTTGCGCAAACTATTAACTGGCGAACTACTTACTCTAGCTTCCCGGCA
ACAATTAATAGACTGGATGGAGGCGGATAAAGTTGCAGGACCACTTCTGCGCTCGGCCCTTCCGGCTGGC
TGGTTTATTGCTGATAAATCTGGAGCCGGTGAGCGTGGGTCTCGCGGTATCATTGCAGCACTGGGGCCAG
ATGGTAAGCCCTCCCGTATCGTAGTTATCTACACGACGGGGAGTCAGGCAACTATGGATGAACGAAATAG
ACAGATCGCTGAGATAGGTGCCTCACTGATTAAGCATTGGTAACTGTCAGACCAAGTTTACTCATATATA
CTTTAGATTGATTTAAAACTTCATTTTTAATTTAAAAGGATCTAGGTGAAGATCCTTTTTGATAATCTCA
TGACCAAAATCCCTTAACGTGAGTTTTCGTTCCACTGAGCGTCAGACCCCGTAGAAAAGATCAAAGGATC
TTCTTGAGATCCTTTTTTTCTGCGCGTAATCTGCTGCTTGCAAACAAAAAAACCACCGCTACCAGCGGTG
GTTTGTTTGCCGGATCAAGAGCTACCAACTCTTTTTCCGAAGGTAACTGGCTTCAGCAGAGCGCAGATAC
CAAATACTGTTCTTCTAGTGTAGCCGTAGTTAGGCCACCACTTCAAGAACTCTGTAGCACCGCCTACATA
CCTCGCTCTGCTAATCCTGTTACCAGTGGCTGCTGCCAGTGGCGATAAGTCGTGTCTTACCGGGTTGGAC
TCAAGACGATAGTTACCGGATAAGGCGCAGCGGTCGGGCTGAACGGGGGGTTCGTGCACACAGCCCAGCT
TGGAGCGAACGACCTACACCGAACTGAGATACCTACAGCGTGAGCTATGAGAAAGCGCCACGCTTCCCGA
AGGGAGAAAGGCGGACAGGTATCCGGTAAGCGGCAGGGTCGGAACAGGAGAGCGCACGAGGGAGCTTCCA
GGGGGAAACGCCTGGTATCTTTATAGTCCTGTCGGGTTTCGCCACCTCTGACTTGAGCGTCGATTTTTGT
GATGCTCGTCAGGGGGGCGGAGCCTATGGAAAAACGCCAGCAACGCGGCCTTTTTACGGTTCCTGGCCTT
TTGCTGGCCTTTTGCTCACATGT
